Addgene plasmid #115037: AT2G02780 O11_pECIA2
Purpose: Bait vector AT2G02780 O11_pECIA2 should be used with prey vector AT2G02780 O11_pECIA14.
Depositing lab: Youssef Belkhadir. Depositing organization: Gregor Mendel Institute of Molecular Plant Biology. Publication: An extracellular network of Arabidopsis leucine-rich repeat receptor kinases. Smakowska-Luzan E, Mott GA, Parys K, Stegmann M, Howton TC, Layeghifard M, Neuhold J, Lehner A, Kong J, Grunwald K, Weinberger N, Satbhai SB, Mayer D, Busch W, Madalinski M, Stolt-Bergner P, Provart NJ, Mukhtar MS, Zipfel C, Desveaux D, Guttman DS, Belkhadir Y. Nature. 2018 Jan 18;553(7688):342-346. doi: 10.1038/nature25184. Epub 2018 Jan 10. PubMed 29320478.
Backbone
  Vector backbone: pECIA2
  Backbone manufacturer: Chris Garcia (Addgene plasmid # 47032)
  Vector type: Insect Expression
Growth in bacteria
  Bacterial resistance: Ampicillin, 100 μg/mL
  Growth temperature: 37°C
  Growth strain: DH5alpha
  Copy number: High Copy
Gene/Insert
  Gene/Insert name: AT2G02780
  Species: A. thaliana (mustard weed)
  Entrez Gene: AT2G02780 (a.k.a. AT2G02780, T20F6.8, T20F6_8)
  Promoter: Metallothionein (Copper-Inducible)
  Tag / fusion protein: Fc, V5 and hexahistidine tags (C terminal on backbone)
  Cloning method: Ligation Independent Cloning
Terms and licenses: Academic/Nonprofit Terms; Industry Terms: Not Available to Industry
Depositor comments: Plasmid for secreted expression in Drosophila cell culture by induction via CuSO4. Insert is an extracellular domain of indicated LRR-RK, C-terminally tagged with Fc, V5 and hexahistidine tags. Insert Protein Sequence: SSESQTLLEIQKQLQYPQVLQSWTDTTNFCHIRPSPSLRIICLHGHVTELTVTGNRTSKLSGSFHKLFTLLTQLSSLKTLSLTSLGISGSLSPKIITKLSPSLESLNLSSNFISGKIPEEIVSLKNLKSLVLRDNMFWGFVSDDLRGLSNLQELDLGGNKLGPEVPSLPSKLTTVSLKNNSFRSKIPEQIKKLNNLQSLDLSSNEFTGSIPEFLFSIPSLQILSLDQNLLSGSLPNSSCTSSKIITLDVSHNLLTGKLPSCYSSKSFSNQTVLFSFNCLSLIGTPNAKYQRPLSFCQNQASKAIAVEPIPKAKDKDS
How to cite: AT2G02780 O11_pECIA2 was a gift from Youssef Belkhadir (Addgene plasmid # 115037 ; http://n2t.net/addgene:115037 ; RRID:Addgene_115037)
