[The description below was written by a language model from this plasmid's Addgene catalogue record and pLannotate feature annotations shown in this document.]
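Description:
AT2G02780 O11_pECIA2 is an insect-cell expression plasmid built on the pECIA2 backbone, designed to produce a secreted "bait" protein in Drosophila cell culture. It is maintained in E. coli as a high-copy plasmid through a ColE1/pUC-type origin and is selected with ampicillin via the β-lactamase gene. The remaining bacterial annotations (lac promoter and operator, CAP site, and fragments of lacZα, lacI, rop and bom) are vestiges of the pUC/pBR322-derived cloning backbone and play no role in expression. No selection marker for insect cells is annotated.

The expression cassette is driven by the Drosophila metallothionein promoter, which is induced by adding copper sulfate. Downstream, a Drosophila BiP signal sequence directs the product into the secretory pathway. It is followed by the extracellular domain of the Arabidopsis thaliana leucine-rich repeat receptor kinase encoded by AT2G02780, inserted by ligation-independent cloning. The ectodomain is fused at its C terminus to a human IgG1 Fc region, a V5 epitope and a hexahistidine tag. The His tag is listed in the catalogue entry but was not picked up in the feature table. An SV40 polyadenylation signal terminates the transcript.

The Fc portion allows capture of the secreted protein, and the V5 and His tags support detection or purification. The construct is meant to be paired with the corresponding pECIA14 prey vector carrying the same ectodomain, as part of a collection used to map pairwise extracellular interactions among Arabidopsis LRR receptor kinases.
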