Features (pLannotate 1.2.2; 18 found; start..end, strand, type, name):
     23..449     +  promoter       MT promoter: Drosophila metallothionein promoter
    431..1471    +  CDS            Y2278_ARATH (fragment): Experimental evidence at protein level: Swiss-Prot protein existence level 1. From Arabidopsis thaliana (Mouse-ear cress).
    467..520     +  sig_peptide    BiP signal sequence: Drosophila BiP signal sequence
   1502..2182    +  CDS            IGHG1 (fragment): IGHG1_HUMAN - Experimental evidence at protein level: Swiss-Prot protein existence level 1. Constant region of immunoglobulin heavy chains. Immunoglobulins, also known as antibodies, are membrane-bound or secreted glycoproteins produced by B lymphocytes. In the recognition phase of humoral immunity, the membrane-bound immunoglobulins serve as receptors which, upon binding of a specific antigen, trigger the clonal expansion and differentiation of B lymphocytes into immunoglobulins- secreting plasma cells. Secreted immunoglobulins mediate the effector phase of humoral immunity, which results in
   2201..2242    +  CDS            V5 tag: epitope tag from simian virus 5
   2342..2476    -  polyA_signal   SV40 poly(A) signal: SV40 polyadenylation signal
   2499..2583    -  CDS            large T antigen (fragment): large T antigen from SV40 (simian virus 40)
   2583..2607    +  misc_feature   MCS (fragment): pUC18/19 multiple cloning site
   2644..2660    -  protein_bind   lac operator: The lac repressor binds to the lac operator to inhibit transcription in E. coli. This inhibition can be relieved by adding lactose or isopropyl-β-D-thiogalactopyranoside (IPTG). lac repressor encoded by lacI
   2668..2698    -  promoter       lac promoter: promoter for the E. coli lac operon
   2713..2734    -  protein_bind   CAP binding site: CAP binding activates transcription in the presence of cAMP. E. coli catabolite activator protein
   2747..2839    -  CDS            lacI (fragment): lac repressor; lacI; The lac repressor binds to the lac operator to inhibit transcription in E. coli. This inhibition can be relieved by adding lactose or isopropyl-β-D-thiogalactopyranoside (IPTG).
   3022..3610    -  rep_origin     ori: high-copy-number ColE1/pMB1/pBR322/pUC origin of replication
   3781..4641    -  CDS            AmpR: β-lactamase; bla; confers resistance to ampicillin, carbenicillin, and related antibiotics
   4642..4746    -  promoter       AmpR promoter: bla
   4841..4876    +  CDS            rop (fragment): Rop protein, which maintains plasmids at low copy number; rop
   4978..5077    +  misc_feature   bom (fragment): basis of mobility region from pBR322
   5083..21      -  CDS            lacZα (fragment) (across the origin): LacZα fragment of β-galactosidase; lacZ fragment
>Addgene plasmid #115037 | AT2G02780 O11_pECIA2 | addgene full sequence | sequence record 297002 | Addgene NGS Result
GTAAAACGACGGCCAGTGAATTAATTCGTTGCAGGACAGGATGTGGTGCCCGATGTGACTAGCTCTTTGC
TGCAGGCCGTCCTATCCTCTGGTTCCGATAAGAGACCCAGAACTCCGGCCCCCCACCGCCCACCGCCACC
CCCATACATATGTGGTACGCAAGTAAGAGTGCCTGCGCATGCCCCATGTGCCCCACCAAGAGCTTTGCAT
CCCATACAAGTCCCCAAAGTGGAGAACCGAACCAATTCTTCGCGGGCAGAACAAAAGCTTCTGCACACGT
CTCCACTCGAATTTGGAGCCGGCCGGCGTGTGCAAAAGAGGTGAATCGAACGAAAGACCCGTGTGTAAAG
CCGCGTTTCCAAAATGTATAAAACCGAGAGCATCTGGCCAATGTGCATCAGTTGTGGTCAGCAGCAAAAT
CAAGTGAATCATCTCAGTGCAACTAAAGGGGGGATCCGATCTCAATATGAAGTTATGCATATTACTGGCC
GTCGTGGCCTTTGTTGGCCTCTCGCTCGGGTCAAGTGAATCACAAACTCTTCTTGAAATCCAGAAGCAAC
TACAATATCCACAGGTTCTTCAATCATGGACTGATACAACCAACTTCTGTCACATTCGTCCGTCTCCTTC
CTTGAGAATCATCTGCCTCCATGGTCACGTAACAGAGTTAACCGTCACCGGGAACAGAACTAGTAAGCTC
TCTGGAAGTTTTCATAAACTCTTCACTCTTCTTACACAACTATCGAGCTTAAAGACTTTGTCTCTTACTT
CTCTCGGAATTTCTGGTTCTCTTTCTCCTAAGATCATCACTAAGCTATCACCGTCTCTTGAGTCTCTCAA
TCTTAGCTCTAATTTCATCTCTGGGAAGATTCCAGAAGAGATTGTGTCTTTGAAGAATCTGAAAAGCCTT
GTTTTAAGAGACAATATGTTCTGGGGTTTTGTCTCTGATGATCTCAGAGGATTATCAAATCTTCAAGAGC
TGGATTTGGGAGGTAATAAACTCGGTCCTGAAGTTCCTTCACTCCCAAGTAAGCTCACCACTGTTTCATT
GAAGAACAACTCCTTTAGATCCAAGATTCCAGAACAGATCAAGAAGCTGAATAACCTTCAAAGTTTAGAC
CTTTCTTCCAACGAATTCACCGGGTCGATTCCAGAGTTTCTGTTTTCGATTCCTTCTCTTCAAATTCTCA
GTTTGGATCAGAATCTGTTAAGCGGGTCACTTCCAAATTCTTCTTGCACCTCCTCAAAGATTATAACTTT
AGACGTGTCTCACAATCTTTTAACTGGAAAGCTTCCTTCTTGCTACTCTTCAAAGAGTTTCAGTAATCAG
ACAGTGCTTTTCTCATTCAACTGCTTGTCTTTGATTGGCACTCCTAACGCGAAGTATCAGCGTCCGCTTT
CTTTCTGTCAAAACCAAGCAAGCAAGGCAATAGCTGTGGAACCTATCCCCAAGGCTAAAGATAAAGATTC
TCTGGAGGTGCTGTTCCAGGGACCAGGGAGCGACAAAACTCACACATGCCCACCGTGCCCAGCACCTGAA
CTCCTGGGGGGACCGTCAGTCTTCCTCTTCCCCCCAAAACCCAAGGACACCCTCATGATCTCCCGGACCC
CTGAGGTCACATGCGTGGTGGTGGACGTGAGCCACGAAGACCCTGAGGTCAAGTTCAACTGGTACGTGGA
CGGCGTGGAGGTGCATAATGCCAAGACAAAGCCGCGGGAGGAGCAGTACAACAGCACGTACCGTGTGGTC
AGCGTCCTCACCGTCCTGCACCAGGACTGGCTGAATGGCAAGGAGTACAAGTGCAAGGTCTCCAACAAAG
CCCTCCCAGCCCCCATCGAGAAAACCATCTCCAAAGCCAAAGGGCAGCCCCGAGAACCACAGGTGTACAC
CCTGCCCCCATCCCGGGAGGAGATGACCAAGAACCAGGTCAGCCTGACCTGCCTGGTCAAAGGCTTCTAT
CCCAGCGACATCGCCGTGGAGTGGGAGAGCAATGGGCAGCCGGAGAACAACTACAAGACCACGCCTCCCG
TGCTGGACTCCGACGGCTCCTTCTTCCTCTACAGCAAGCTCACCGTGGACAAGAGCAGGTGGCAGCAGGG
GAACGTCTTCTCATGCTCCGTGATGCATGAGGGTCTGCACAACCACTACACGCAGAAGAGCCTCTCCCTG
TCTCCGGGTAAATCTAGAGGGCCCTTCGAAGGTAAGCCTATCCCTAACCCTCTCCTCGGTCTCGATTCTA
CGCGTACCGGTCATCATCACCATCACCATTGAGTTTAAACCCGCTGATCAGCCTCGACTGTGCCTTCTAA
GGCCTGAGCTCGCTGATCAGCCTCGATCGAGGATCCAGACATGATAAGATACATTGATGAGTTTGGACAA
ACCACAACTAGAATGCAGTGAAAAAAATGCTTTATTTGTGAAATTTGTGATGCTATTGCTTTATTTGTAA
CCATTATAAGCTGCAATAAACAAGTTAACAACAACAATTGCATTCATTTTATGTTTCAGGTTCAGGGGGA
GGTGTGGGAGGTTTTTTAAAGCAAGTAAAACCTCTACAAATGTGGTATGGCTGATTATGATCAGTCGACC
TGCAGGCATGCAAGCTTGGCGTAATCATGGTCATAGCTGTTTCCTGTGTGAAATTGTTATCCGCTCACAA
TTCCACACAACATACGAGCCGGAAGCATAAAGTGTAAAGCCTGGGGTGCCTAATGAGTGAGCTAACTCAC
ATTAATTGCGTTGCGCTCACTGCCCGCTTTCCAGTCGGGAAACCTGTCGTGCCAGCTGCATTAATGAATC
GGCCAACGCGCGGGGAGAGGCGGTTTGCGTATTGGGCGCTCTTCCGCTTCCTCGCTCACTGACTCGCTGC
GCTCGGTCGTTCGGCTGCGGCGAGCGGTATCAGCTCACTCAAAGGCGGTAATACGGTTATCCACAGAATC
AGGGGATAACGCAGGAAAGAACATGTGAGCAAAAGGCCAGCAAAAGGCCAGGAACCGTAAAAAGGCCGCG
TTGCTGGCGTTTTTCCATAGGCTCCGCCCCCCTGACGAGCATCACAAAAATCGACGCTCAAGTCAGAGGT
GGCGAAACCCGACAGGACTATAAAGATACCAGGCGTTTCCCCCTGGAAGCTCCCTCGTGCGCTCTCCTGT
TCCGACCCTGCCGCTTACCGGATACCTGTCCGCCTTTCTCCCTTCGGGAAGCGTGGCGCTTTCTCATAGC
TCACGCTGTAGGTATCTCAGTTCGGTGTAGGTCGTTCGCTCCAAGCTGGGCTGTGTGCACGAACCCCCCG
TTCAGCCCGACCGCTGCGCCTTATCCGGTAACTATCGTCTTGAGTCCAACCCGGTAAGACACGACTTATC
GCCACTGGCAGCAGCCACTGGTAACAGGATTAGCAGAGCGAGGTATGTAGGCGGTGCTACAGAGTTCTTG
AAGTGGTGGCCTAACTACGGCTACACTAGAAGAACAGTATTTGGTATCTGCGCTCTGCTGAAGCCAGTTA
CCTTCGGAAAAAGAGTTGGTAGCTCTTGATCCGGCAAACAAACCACCGCTGGTAGCGGTGGTTTTTTTGT
TTGCAAGCAGCAGATTACGCGCAGAAAAAAAGGATCTCAAGAAGATCCTTTGATCTTTTCTACGGGGTCT
GACGCTCAGTGGAACGAAAACTCACGTTAAGGGATTTTGGTCATGAGATTATCAAAAAGGATCTTCACCT
AGATCCTTTTAAATTAAAAATGAAGTTTTAAATCAATCTAAAGTATATATGAGTAAACTTGGTCTGACAG
TTACCAATGCTTAATCAGTGAGGCACCTATCTCAGCGATCTGTCTATTTCGTTCATCCATAGTTGCCTGA
CTCCCCGTCGTGTAGATAACTACGATACGGGAGGGCTTACCATCTGGCCCCAGTGCTGCAATGATACCGC
GAGACCCACGCTCACCGGCTCCAGATTTATCAGCAATAAACCAGCCAGCCGGAAGGGCCGAGCGCAGAAG
TGGTCCTGCAACTTTATCCGCCTCCATCCAGTCTATTAATTGTTGCCGGGAAGCTAGAGTAAGTAGTTCG
CCAGTTAATAGTTTGCGCAACGTTGTTGCCATTGCTACAGGCATCGTGGTGTCACGCTCGTCGTTTGGTA
TGGCTTCATTCAGCTCCGGTTCCCAACGATCAAGGCGAGTTACATGATCCCCCATGTTGTGCAAAAAAGC
GGTTAGCTCCTTCGGTCCTCCGATCGTTGTCAGAAGTAAGTTGGCCGCAGTGTTATCACTCATGGTTATG
GCAGCACTGCATAATTCTCTTACTGTCATGCCATCCGTAAGATGCTTTTCTGTGACTGGTGAGTACTCAA
CCAAGTCATTCTGAGAATAGTGTATGCGGCGACCGAGTTGCTCTTGCCCGGCGTCAATACGGGATAATAC
CGCGCCACATAGCAGAACTTTAAAAGTGCTCATCATTGGAAAACGTTCTTCGGGGCGAAAACTCTCAAGG
ATCTTACCGCTGTTGAGATCCAGTTCGATGTAACCCACTCGTGCACCCAACTGATCTTCAGCATCTTTTA
CTTTCACCAGCGTTTCTGGGTGAGCAAAAACAGGAAGGCAAAATGCCGCAAAAAAGGGAATAAGGGCGAC
ACGGAAATGTTGAATACTCATACTCTTCCTTTTTCAATATTATTGAAGCATTTATCAGGGTTATTGTCTC
ATGAGCGGATACATATTTGAATGTATTTAGAAAAATAAACAAATAGGGGTTCCGCGCACATTTCCCCGAA
AAGTGCCACCTGACGTCTAAGAAACCATTATTATCATGACATTAACCTATAAAAATAGGCGTATCACGAG
GCCCTTTCGTCTCGCGCGTTTCGGTGATGACGGTGAAAACCTCTGACACATGCAGCTCCCGGAGACGGTC
ACAGCTTGTCTGTAAGCGGATGCCGGGAGCAGACAAGCCCGTCAGGGCGCGTCAGCGGGTGTTGGCGGGT
GTCGGGGCTGGCTTAACTATGCGGCATCAGAGCAGATTGTACTGAGAGTGCACCATATGCGGTGTGAAAT
ACCGCACAGATGCGTAAGGAGAAAATACCGCATCAGGCGCCATTCGCCATTCAGGCTGCGCAACTGTTGG
GAAGGGCGATCGGTGCGGGCCTCTTCGCTATTACGCCAGCTGGCGAAAGGGGGATGTGCTGCAAGGCGAT
TAAGTTGGGTAACGCCAGGGTTTTCCCAGTCACGACGTT
